Addgene plasmid #216269: pEGFP-C2-KRf-TetR
Purpose: Construct 2: Lipid binding domain KRφ - TetR
Depositing lab: Susumu Tomita. Depositing organization: Yale University. Publication: Chemogenetic regulation of the TARP-lipid interaction mimics LTP and reversibly modifies behavior. Park J, Berthoux C, Hoyos-Ramirez E, Shan L, Morimoto-Tomita M, Wang Y, Castillo PE, Tomita S. Cell Rep. 2023 Aug 29;42(8):112826. doi: 10.1016/j.celrep.2023.112826. Epub 2023 Jul 19. PubMed 37471228.
Backbone
  Vector backbone: pEGFP-C2
  Backbone manufacturer: Clontech/Takara
  Total vector size (bp): 5401
  Vector type: Mammalian Expression
Growth in bacteria
  Bacterial resistance: Kanamycin, 50 μg/mL
  Growth temperature: 37°C
  Growth strain: DH5alpha
  Copy number: Unknown
Gene/Insert
  Gene/Insert name: Lipid binding motif (KRf) - TetR
  Insert size (bp): 672
  Tag / fusion protein: EGFP (N terminal on insert)
Terms and licenses: Academic/Nonprofit Terms; Industry Terms: Not Available to Industry
How to cite: pEGFP-C2-KRf-TetR was a gift from Susumu Tomita (Addgene plasmid # 216269 ; http://n2t.net/addgene:216269 ; RRID:Addgene_216269)
