[The description below was written by a language model from this plasmid's Addgene catalogue record and pLannotate feature annotations shown in this document.]
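Description:
pEGFP-C2-KRf-TetR is a 5.4 kb mammalian expression plasmid built on the Clontech/Takara pEGFP-C2 backbone. It is propagated in E. coli through a high-copy ColE1/pUC-type origin and selected with kanamycin. The NeoR/KanR aminoglycoside phosphotransferase gene sits downstream of both a bacterial (bla-type) promoter and the SV40 enhancer/early promoter and is followed by the HSV TK polyadenylation signal, so the same marker can confer G418 resistance in mammalian cells. An f1 origin is also present. The short annotated fragments of ble, bGH poly(A) and SV40 large T antigen appear to be partial matches within backbone sequence rather than functional parts.

The payload is a single fusion open reading frame driven by the human CMV immediate-early enhancer and promoter and terminated by the SV40 poly(A) signal. EGFP forms the N-terminal part, followed across residual multiple-cloning-site sequence by the 672 bp insert, described as a lipid-binding motif (KRφ) joined to the Tn10 tetracycline repressor TetR. The feature table annotates EGFP and TetR but not the KRφ motif itself; the short unannotated stretch between the cloning-site fragment and TetR is consistent with its position, although the record does not define it further. TetR is best known as a tetO-binding repressor whose behaviour is altered by tetracycline or doxycycline. No tetO element is annotated on this plasmid, so TetR seems to be used here as a drug-responsive protein module rather than as a transcriptional regulator, though the record does not say this outright. The depositor lists the plasmid as "Construct 2" of a set from a study on chemogenetic regulation of the TARP-lipid interaction, where the EGFP tag would allow the lipid-binding fusion to be visualised in transfected cells.
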