Features (pLannotate 1.2.2; 16 found; start..end, strand, type, name):
    273..377     -  promoter       AmpR promoter: bla
    404..832     +  rep_origin     f1 ori (sequence partly withheld): f1 bacteriophage origin of replication; arrow indicates direction of (+) strand synthesis
    866..987     -  polyA_signal   SV40 poly(A) signal: SV40 polyadenylation signal
   1010..1094    -  CDS            large T antigen (fragment): large T antigen from SV40 (simian virus 40)
   1111..1147    -  misc_feature   MCS (fragment): multiple cloning site
   1148..1771    -  CDS            TetR: tetracycline repressor TetR; tetR from transposon Tn10; TetR binds to the tetracycline operator tetO to inhibit transcription. This inhibition can be relieved by adding tetracycline or doxycycline.
   1823..1841    -  misc_feature   MCS (fragment): multiple cloning site
   1847..2563    -  CDS            EGFP: EGFP is a basic (constitutively fluorescent) green fluorescent protein published in 1996, derived from Aequorea victoria. It is reported to be a rapidly-maturing weak dimer with moderate acid sensitivity.
   2608..2811    -  promoter       CMV promoter: human cytomegalovirus (CMV) immediate early promoter
   2812..3115    -  enhancer       CMV enhancer: human cytomegalovirus immediate early enhancer
   3290..3878    -  rep_origin     ori: high-copy-number ColE1/pMB1/pBR322/pUC origin of replication
   4100..4116    +  polyA_signal   bGH poly(A) signal (fragment): bovine growth hormone polyadenylation signal
   4207..4254    -  polyA_signal   HSV TK poly(A) signal: herpes simplex virus thymidine kinase polyadenylation signal (Cole and Stacy, 1985)
   4313..4465    -  CDS            ble (fragment): BLE_KLEPN - Experimental evidence at protein level: Swiss-Prot protein existence level 1. Binding protein with a strong affinity to the bleomycin family of antibiotics. Binds to CL990; an antimitotic-antibiotic compound. From Klebsiella pneumoniae.
   4486..5280    -  CDS            NeoR/KanR: aminoglycoside phosphotransferase from Tn5; aph(3')-II (or nptII); confers resistance to neomycin, kanamycin, and G418 (Geneticin®)
   5315..271     -  promoter       SV40 promoter (across the origin): SV40 enhancer and early promoter
>Addgene plasmid #216269 | pEGFP-C2-KRf-TetR | addgene full sequence | sequence record 430615 | Addgene NGS Result
AAAAAAAATTAGTCAGCCATGGGGCGGAGAATGGGCGGAACTGGGCGGAGTTAGGGGCGGGATGGGCGGA
GTTAGGGGCGGGACTATGGTTGCTGACTAATTGAGATGCATGCTTTGCATACTTCTGCCTGCTGGGGAGC
CTGGGGACTTTCCACACCTGGTTGCTGACTAATTGAGATGCATGCTTTGCATACTTCTGCCTGCTGGGGA
GCCTGGGGACTTTCCACACCCTAACTGACACACATTCCACAGCTGGTTCTTTCCGCCTCAGGACTCTTCC
TTTTTCAATATTATTGAAGCATTTATCAGGGTTATTGTCTCATGAGCGGATACATATTTGAATGTATTTA
GAAAAATAAACAAATAGGGGTTCCGCGCACATTTCCCCGAAAAGTGCCACCTG
[124 nt withheld, positions 404-527]
C
[91 nt withheld, positions 529-619]
A
[49 nt withheld, positions 621-669]
CCTTTGACGTTGGAGTCCACGTTCTTT
[37 nt withheld, positions 697-733]
ACCCTATCTCGGTCTATTCTTTTGATTTATAAGGGATTTTGCCGATTTCGGCCTATTGGTTAAAAAATGA
GCTGATTTAACAAAAATTTAACGCGAATTTTAACAAAATATTAACGCTTACAATTTACGCGTTAAGATAC
ATTGATGAGTTTGGACAAACCACAACTAGAATGCAGTGAAAAAAATGCTTTATTTGTGAAATTTGTGATG
CTATTGCTTTATTTGTAACCATTATAAGCTGCAATAAACAAGTTAACAACAACAATTGCATTCATTTTAT
GTTTCAGGTTCAGGGGGAGGTGTGGGAGGTTTTTTAAAGCAAGTAAAACCTCTACAAATGTGGTATGGCT
GATTATGATCAGTTATCTAGATCCGGTGGATCCCGGGCCCGCGGTACCGTCGACTGCAGAATTCTTAAGA
CCCACTTTCACATTTAAGTTGTTTTTCTAATCCGCATATGATCAATTCAAGGCCGAATAAGAAGGCTGGC
TCTGCACCTTGGTGATCAAATAATTCGATAGCTTGTCGTAATAATGGCGGCATACTATCAGTAGTAGGTG
TTTCCCTTTCTTCTTTAGCGACTTGATGCTCTTGATCTTCCAATACGCAACCTAAAGTAAAATGCCCCAC
AGCGCTGAGTGCATATAATGCATTCTCTAGTGAAAAACCTTGTTGGCATAAAAAGGCTAATTGATTTTCG
AGAGTTTCATACTGTTTTTCTGTAGGCCGTGTACCTAAATGTACTTTTGCTCCATCGCGATGACTTAGTA
AAGCACATCTAAAACTTTTAGCGTTATTACGTAAAAAATCTTGCCAGCTTTCCCCTTCTAAAGGGCAAAA
GTGAGTATGGTGCCTATCTAACATCTCAATGGCTAAGGCGTCGAGCAAAGCCCGCTTATTTTTTACATGC
CAATACAATGTAGGCTGCTCTACACCTAGCTTCTGGGCGAGTTTACGGGTTGTTAAACCTTCGATTCCGA
CCTCATTAAGCAGCTCTAATGCGCTGTTAATCACTTTACTTTTATCTAATCTAGACATGCTTTTCAGCTT
CCGGAGGAATTTTCTCAGCCTCTTCCAAAATTTCTTGCCGCTCGAGATCTGAGTCCGGCCGGACTTGTAC
AGCTCGTCCATGCCGAGAGTGATCCCGGCGGCGGTCACGAACTCCAGCAGGACCATGTGATCGCGCTTCT
CGTTGGGGTCTTTGCTCAGGGCGGACTGGGTGCTCAGGTAGTGGTTGTCGGGCAGCAGCACGGGGCCGTC
GCCGATGGGGGTGTTCTGCTGGTAGTGGTCGGCGAGCTGCACGCTGCCGTCCTCGATGTTGTGGCGGATC
TTGAAGTTCACCTTGATGCCGTTCTTCTGCTTGTCGGCCATGATATAGACGTTGTGGCTGTTGTAGTTGT
ACTCCAGCTTGTGCCCCAGGATGTTGCCGTCCTCCTTGAAGTCGATGCCCTTCAGCTCGATGCGGTTCAC
CAGGGTGTCGCCCTCGAACTTCACCTCGGCGCGGGTCTTGTAGTTGCCGTCGTCCTTGAAGAAGATGGTG
CGCTCCTGGACGTAGCCTTCGGGCATGGCGGACTTGAAGAAGTCGTGCTGCTTCATGTGGTCGGGGTAGC
GGCTGAAGCACTGCACGCCGTAGGTCAGGGTGGTCACGAGGGTGGGCCAGGGCACGGGCAGCTTGCCGGT
GGTGCAGATGAACTTCAGGGTCAGCTTGCCGTAGGTGGCATCGCCCTCGCCCTCGCCGGACACGCTGAAC
TTGTGGCCGTTTACGTCGCCGTCCAGCTCGACCAGGATGGGCACCACCCCGGTGAACAGCTCCTCGCCCT
TGCTCACCATGGTGGCGACCGGTAGCGCTAGCGGATCTGACGGTTCACTAAACCAGCTCTGCTTATATAG
ACCTCCCACCGTACACGCCTACCGCCCATTTGCGTCAATGGGGCGGAGTTGTTACGACATTTTGGAAAGT
CCCGTTGATTTTGGTGCCAAAACAAACTCCCATTGACGTCAATGGGGTGGAGACTTGGAAATCCCCGTGA
GTCAAACCGCTATCCACGCCCATTGATGTACTGCCAAAACCGCATCACCATGGTAATAGCGATGACTAAT
ACGTAGATGTACTGCCAAGTAGGAAAGTCCCATAAGGTCATGTACTGGGCATAATGCCAGGCGGGCCATT
TACCGTCATTGACGTCAATAGGGGGCGTACTTGGCATATGATACACTTGATGTACTGCCAAGTGGGCAGT
TTACCGTAAATACTCCACCCATTGACGTCAATGGAAAGTCCCTATTGGCGTTACTATGGGAACATACGTC
ATTATTGACGTCAATGGGCGGGGGTCGTTGGGCGGTCAGCCAGGCGGGCCATTTACCGTAAGTTATGTAA
CGCGGAACTCCATATATGGGCTATGAACTAATGACCCCGTAATTGATTACTATTAATAACTAATGCATGG
CGGTAATACGGTTATCCACAGAATCAGGGGATAACGCAGGAAAGAACATGTGAGCAAAAGGCCAGCAAAA
GGCCAGGAACCGTAAAAAGGCCGCGTTGCTGGCGTTTTTCCATAGGCTCCGCCCCCCTGACGAGCATCAC
AAAAATCGACGCTCAAGTCAGAGGTGGCGAAACCCGACAGGACTATAAAGATACCAGGCGTTTCCCCCTG
GAAGCTCCCTCGTGCGCTCTCCTGTTCCGACCCTGCCGCTTACCGGATACCTGTCCGCCTTTCTCCCTTC
GGGAAGCGTGGCGCTTTCTCATAGCTCACGCTGTAGGTATCTCAGTTCGGTGTAGGTCGTTCGCTCCAAG
CTGGGCTGTGTGCACGAACCCCCCGTTCAGCCCGACCGCTGCGCCTTATCCGGTAACTATCGTCTTGAGT
CCAACCCGGTAAGACACGACTTATCGCCACTGGCAGCAGCCACTGGTAACAGGATTAGCAGAGCGAGGTA
TGTAGGCGGTGCTACAGAGTTCTTGAAGTGGTGGCCTAACTACGGCTACACTAGAAGAACAGTATTTGGT
ATCTGCGCTCTGCTGAAGCCAGTTACCTTCGGAAAAAGAGTTGGTAGCTCTTGATCCGGCAAACAAACCA
CCGCTGGTAGCGGTGGTTTTTTTGTTTGCAAGCAGCAGATTACGCGCAGAAAAAAAGGATCTCAAGAAGA
TCCTTTGATCTTTTCTACGGGGTCTGACGCTCAGTGGAACGAAAACTCACGTTAAGGGATTTTGGTCATG
AGATTATCAAAAAGGATCTTCACCTAGATCCTTTTAAATTAAAAATGAAGTTTTAAATCAATCTAAAGTA
TATATGAGTAACCTGAGGCTATGGCAGGGCCTGCCGCCCCGACGTTGGCTGCGAGCCCTGGGCCTTCACC
CGAACTTGGGGGGTGGGGTGGGGAAAAGGAAGAAACGCGGGCGTATTGGCCCCAATGGGGTCTCGGTGGG
GTATCGACAGAGTGCCAGCCCTGGGACCGAACCCCGCGTTTATGAACAAACGACCCAACACCGTGCGTTT
TATTCTGTCTTTTTATTGCCGTCATAGCGCGGGTTCCTTCCGGTATTGTCTCCTTCCGTGTTTCAGTTAG
CCTCCCCCTAGGGTGGGCGAAGAACTCCAGCATGAGATCCCCGCGCTGGAGGATCATCCAGCCGGCGTCC
CGGAAAACGATTCCGAAGCCCAACCTTTCATAGAAGGCGGCGGTGGAATCGAAATCTCGTGATGGCAGGT
TGGGCGTCGCTTGGTCGGTCATTTCGAACCCCAGAGTCCCGCTCAGAAGAACTCGTCAAGAAGGCGATAG
AAGGCGATGCGCTGCGAATCGGGAGCGGCGATACCGTAAAGCACGAGGAAGCGGTCAGCCCATTCGCCGC
CAAGCTCTTCAGCAATATCACGGGTAGCCAACGCTATGTCCTGATAGCGGTCCGCCACACCCAGCCGGCC
ACAGTCGATGAATCCAGAAAAGCGGCCATTTTCCACCATGATATTCGGCAAGCAGGCATCGCCATGGGTC
ACGACGAGATCCTCGCCGTCGGGCATGCTCGCCTTGAGCCTGGCGAACAGTTCGGCTGGCGCGAGCCCCT
GATGCTCTTCGTCCAGATCATCCTGATCGACAAGACCGGCTTCCATCCGAGTACGTGCTCGCTCGATGCG
ATGTTTCGCTTGGTGGTCGAATGGGCAGGTAGCCGGATCAAGCGTATGCAGCCGCCGCATTGCATCAGCC
ATGATGGATACTTTCTCGGCAGGAGCAAGGTGAGATGACAGGAGATCCTGCCCCGGCACTTCGCCCAATA
GCAGCCAGTCCCTTCCCGCTTCAGTGACAACGTCGAGCACAGCTGCGCAAGGAACGCCCGTCGTGGCCAG
CCACGATAGCCGCGCTGCCTCGTCTTGCAGTTCATTCAGGGCACCGGACAGGTCGGTCTTGACAAAAAGA
ACCGGGCGCCCCTGCGCTGACAGCCGGAACACGGCGGCATCAGAGCAGCCGATTGTCTGTTGTGCCCAGT
CATAGCCGAATAGCCTCTCCACCCAAGCGGCCGGAGAACCTGCGTGCAATCCATCTTGTTCAATCATGCG
AAACGATCCTCATCCTGTCTCTTGATCGATCTTTGCAAAAGCCTAGGCCTCCAAAAAAGCCTCCTCACTA
CTTCTGGAATAGCTCAGAGGCCGAGGCGGCCTCGGCCTCTGCATAAAT
